Addgene plasmid #60345: FUW-TetO-Lin28
Purpose: Mammalian Expression, Lentiviral
Depositing lab: Rudolf Jaenisch. Depositing organization: Whitehead Institute for Biomedical Research. Publication: Single-Cell Expression Analyses during Cellular Reprogramming Reveal an Early Stochastic and a Late Hierarchic Phase. Buganim Y, Faddah DA, Cheng AW, Itskovich E, Markoulaki S, Ganz K, Klemm SL, van Oudenaarden A, Jaenisch R. Cell. 2012 Sep 14;150(6):1209-22. doi: 10.1016/j.cell.2012.08.023. PubMed 22980981.
Backbone
  Vector backbone: FUW-TetO
  Backbone size w/o insert (bp): 8339
  Total vector size (bp): 8969
  Vector type: Mammalian Expression, Lentiviral
Growth in bacteria
  Bacterial resistance: Ampicillin, 100 μg/mL
  Growth temperature: 37°C
  Growth strain: Stbl3
  Copy number: High Copy
Gene/Insert
  Gene/Insert name: Lin28
  Species: M. musculus (mouse)
  Insert size (bp): 630
  Entrez Gene: Lin28a (a.k.a. Gm10299, Lin-28, Lin28, Tex17, lin-28A)
  Promoter: Minimal CMV + TetO
  Cloning method: Restriction Enzyme; 5′ cloning site EcoRI (not destroyed); 3′ cloning site EcoRI (not destroyed)
  Sequencing primers: 5′ CGC CTG GAG ACG CCA TCC ACG CTG; 3′ AGA ATA CCA GTC AAT CTT TCA C
Terms and licenses: Academic/Nonprofit Terms; Industry Terms: Not Available to Industry
How to cite: FUW-TetO-Lin28 was a gift from Rudolf Jaenisch (Addgene plasmid # 60345 ; http://n2t.net/addgene:60345 ; RRID:Addgene_60345)
