[The description below was written by a language model from this plasmid's Addgene catalogue record.]
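Description:
FUW-TetO-Lin28 is a lentiviral transfer plasmid for doxycycline-inducible expression of mouse Lin28 (Lin28a) in mammalian cells. It is built on the FUW-TetO backbone, about 8.3 kb without insert, giving a total construct of roughly 9.0 kb. In bacteria it is maintained as a high-copy plasmid under ampicillin selection. The record specifies a recombination-deficient host strain, as is usual for lentiviral vectors whose repeated long terminal repeat sequences are prone to rearrangement. No feature table is provided, so the individual viral and regulatory elements of the backbone, and any mammalian selection marker, cannot be confirmed from the record.

The payload is a 630 bp mouse Lin28a insert, cloned non-directionally into an EcoRI site that is preserved on both sides. Expression is driven by a tetracycline-responsive promoter made of Tet operator repeats fused to a minimal CMV promoter. This promoter has little activity by itself and requires a tetracycline-controlled transactivator, which must be supplied separately, for example from a second virus or a transgenic allele. With a reverse transactivator (rtTA), transcription is switched on by adding doxycycline, so the timing and duration of Lin28 expression can be controlled after the provirus has integrated. No epitope tags or reporters are listed.

Lin28a is an RNA-binding protein associated with pluripotency. The associated publication concerns single-cell expression analysis during cellular reprogramming, which indicates that the construct was used for inducible delivery of Lin28 as a reprogramming factor in studies of induced pluripotent stem cell generation.
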