>Addgene plasmid #60345 | FUW-TetO-Lin28 | addgene partial sequence | sequence record 98677 | pCEP-fwd 5'-AGAGCTCGTTTAGTGAACCG-3'
TTTTGACCTCCATAGAAGACACCGGGACCGATCCAGCCTCCGCGGCCCCGAATTCGCCATGGGCTCGGTG
TCCAACCAGCAGTTTGCAGGTGGCTGCGCCAAGGCAGCGGAGAAGGCGCCAGAGGAGGCGCCGCCTGACG
CGGCCCGAGCGGCAGACGAGCCGCAGCTGCTGCACGGGGCCGGCATCTGTAAGTGGTTCAACGTGCGCAT
GGGGTTCGGCTTCCTGTCTATGACCGCCCGCGCTGGGGTCGCGCTCGACCCCCCGGTGGACGTCTTTGTG
CACCAGAGCAAGCTGCACATGGAAGGGTTCCGAAGCCTCAAGGAGGGTGAGGCGGTGGAGTTCACCTTTA
AGAAGTCTGCCAAGGGTCTGGAATCCATCCGTGTCACTGGCCCTGGTGGTGTGTTCTGTATTGGGAGTGA
GCGGCGGCCAAAAGGGAAGAACATGCAGAAGCGAAGATCCAAAGGAGACAGGTGCTACAACTGCGGTGGG
CTAGACCATCATGCCAAGGAATGCAAGCTGCCACCCCAGCCCAAGAAGTGCCACTTTTGCCAAAGCATCA
ACCATATGGTGGCCTCGTGTCCACTGAAGGCCCAGCAGGGCCCCAGTTCTCAGGGAAAGCCTGCCTACTT
CCGGGAGGAAGAGGAAGAGATCCACAGCCCTGCCCTGCTCCCAGAAGC
